>Addgene plasmid #48506 | pFUSB4_GAGG | depositor full sequence | sequence record 70206 | Full Sequence
ATGTTTTCCCAGTCACGACGTTGTAAAACGACGGCCAGTCTTAAGCGTCTCATGGCCTGACCCCGGACCA
AGTGGTGGCCTATCGCCAGCAACAATGGCGGCAAGCAAGCGCTCGAAACGGTGCAGCGGCTGTTGCCGGT
GCTGTGCCAGGACCATGGCCTGACCCCGGACCAAGTGGTGGCTATCGCCAGCAACATTGGCGGCAAGCAA
GCGCTCGAAACGGTGCAGCGGCTGTTGCCGGTGCTGTGCCAGGACCATGGCCTGACCCCGGACCAAGTGG
TGGCTATCGCCAGCAACAATGGCGGCAAGCAAGCGCTCGAAACGGTGCAGCGGCTGTTGCCGGTGCTGTG
CCAGGACCATGGCCTGACCCCGGACCAAGTGGTGGCTATCGCCAGCAACAATGGCGGCAAGCAAGCGCTC
GAAACGGTGCAGCGGCTGTTGCCGGTGCTGTGCCAGGACCATGGCCTGACCCCGGACCAAGTGGTGGCTA
TCGAGACGTCTAGACCAGCCAGGACAGAAATGCCTCGACTTCGCTGCTACCCAAGGTTGCCGGGTGACGC
ACACCGTGGAAACGGATGAAGGCACGAACCCAGTGGACATAAGCCTGTTCGGTTCGTAAGCTGTAATGCA
AGTAGCGTATGCGCTCACGCAACTGGTCCAGAACCTTGACCGAACGCAGCGGTGGTAACGGCGCAGTGGC
GGTTTTCATGGCTTGTTATGACTGTTTTTTTGGGGTACAGTCTATGCCTCGGGCATCCAAGCAGCAAGCG
CGTTACGCCGTGGGTCGATGTTTGATGTTATGGAGCAGCAACGATGTTACGCAGCAGGGCAGTCGCCCTA
AAACAAAGTTAAACATTATGAGGGAAGCGGTGATCGCCGAAGTATCGACTCAACTATCAGAGGTAGTTGG
CGTCATCGAGCGCCATCTCGAACCGACGTTGCTGGCCGTACATTTGTACGGCTCCGCAGTGGATGGCGGC
CTGAAGCCACACAGTGATATTGATTTGCTGGTTACGGTGACCGTAAGGCTTGATGAAACAACGCGGCGAG
CTTTGATCAACGACCTTTTGGAAACTTCGGCTTCCCCTGGAGAGAGCGAGATTCTCCGCGCTGTAGAAGT
CACCATTGTTGTGCACGACGACATCATTCCGTGGCGTTATCCAGCTAAGCGCGAACTGCAATTTGGAGAA
TGGCAGCGCAATGACATTCTTGCAGGTATCTTCGAGCCAGCCACGATCGACATTGATCTGGCTATCTTGC
TGACAAAAGCAAGAGAACATAGCGTTGCCTTGGTAGGTCCAGCGGCGGAGGAACTCTTTGATCCGGTTCC
TGAACAGGATCTATTTGAGGCGCTAAATGAAACCTTAACGCTATGGAACTCGCCGCCCGACTGGGCTGGC
GATGAGCGAAATGTAGTGCTTACGTTGTCCCGCATTTGGTACAGCGCAGTAACCGGCAAAATCGCGCCGA
AGGATGTCGCTGCCGACTGGGCAATGGAGCGCCTGCCGGCCCAGTATCAGCCCGTCATACTTGAAGCTAG
ACAGGCTTATCTTGGACAAGAAGAAGATCGCTTGGCCTCGCGCGCAGATCAGTTGGAAGAATTTGTCCAC
TACGTGAAAGGCGAGATCACCAAGGTAGTCGGCAAATAACCCTCGAGCCACCCATGACCAAAATCCCTTA
ACGTGAGTTACGCGTCGTTCCACTGAGCGTCAGACCCCGTAGAAAAGATCAAAGGATCTTCTTGAGATCC
TTTTTTTCTGCGCGTAATCTGCTGCTTGCAAACAAAAAAACCACCGCTACCAGCGGTGGTTTGTTTGCCG
GATCAAGAGCTACCAACTCTTTTTCCGAAGGTAACTGGCTTCAGCAGAGCGCAGATACCAAATACTGTCC
TTCTAGTGTAGCCGTAGTTAGGCCACCACTTCAAGAACTCTGTAGCACCGCCTACATACCTCGCTCTGCT
AATCCTGTTACCAGTGGCTGCTGCCAGTGGCGATAAGTCGTGTCTTACCGGGTTGGACTCAAGACGATAG
TTACCGGATAAGGCGCAGCGGTCGGGCTGAACGGGGGGTTCGTGCACACAGCCCAGCTTGGAGCGAACGA
CCTACACCGAACTGAGATACCTACAGCGTGAGCATTGAGAAAGCGCCACGCTTCCCGAAGGGAGAAAGGC
GGACAGGTATCCGGTAAGCGGCAGGGTCGGAACAGGAGAGCGCACGAGGGAGCTTCCAGGGGGAAACGCC
TGGTATCTTTATAGTCCTGTCGGGTTTCGCCACCTCTGACTTGAGCGTCGATTTTTGTGATGCTCGTCAG
GGGGGCGGAGCCTATGGAAAAACGCCAGCAACGCGGCCTTTTTACGGTTCCTGGCCTTTTGCTGGCCTTT
TGCTCACATGTTCTTTCCTGCGTTATCCCCTGATTCTGTGGATAACCGTATTACCGCCTTTGAGTGAGCT
GATACCGCTCGCCGCAGCCGAACGACCGAGCGCAGCGAGTCAGTGAGCGAGGAAGCGGAAGAGCGCCCAA
TACGCAAACCGCCTCTCCCCGCGCGTTGGCCGATTCATTAATGCAGCTGGCACGACAGGTTTCCCGACTG
GAAAGCGGGCAGTGAGCGCAACGCAATTAATACGCGTACCGCTAGCCAGGAAGAGTTTGTAGAAACGCAA
AAAGGCCATCCGTCAGGATGGCCTTCTGCTTAGTTTGATGCCTGGCAGTTTATGGCGGGCGTCCTGCCCG
CCACCCTCCGGGCCGTTGCTTCACAACGTTCAAATCCGCTCCCGGCGGATTTGTCCTACTCAGGAGAGCG
TTCACCGACAAACAACAGATAAAACGAAAGGCCCAGTCTTCCGACTGAGCCTTTCGTTTTATTTGATGCC
TGGCAGTTCCCTACTCTCGCGTTAACGCTAGCATGG
Features (pLannotate 1.2.2; 8 found; start..end, strand, type, name):
      3..39      -  CDS            lacZα (fragment): LacZα fragment of β-galactosidase; lacZ fragment
    596..619     +  promoter       Pc promoter (fragment): intI1 (promoter lies within the coding sequence); class 1 integron promoter
    795..851     +  CDS            GmR (fragment): gentamycin acetyltransferase; aacC1; confers resistance to gentamycin
    858..1649    +  CDS            SmR: aminoglycoside adenylyltransferase (Murphy, 1985); aadA; confers resistance to spectinomycin and streptomycin
   1742..2330    +  rep_origin     ori: high-copy-number ColE1/pMB1/pBR322/pUC origin of replication
   2513..2605    +  CDS            lacI (fragment): lac repressor; lacI; The lac repressor binds to the lac operator to inhibit transcription in E. coli. This inhibition can be relieved by adding lactose or isopropyl-β-D-thiogalactopyranoside (IPTG).
   2660..2687    -  terminator     rrnB T2 terminator: transcription terminator T2 from the E. coli rrnB gene
   2819..2862    +  terminator     rrnB T1 terminator: Escherichia coli rrnB; transcription terminator T1 from the E. coli rrnB gene
