[The description below was written by a language model from this plasmid's Addgene catalogue record and pLannotate feature annotations shown in this document.]
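Description:
pFUSB4_GAGG is a small (about 2.9 kb) bacterial intermediate plasmid for modular TALEN assembly, built on the pFUS_B4 array vector of the Golden Gate TALE construction system. It carries a pre-assembled, synthetic block of four TALE repeats whose repeat-variable diresidues are NN NI NN NN. Under the usual RVD code (NN for G, NI for A) this block recognises the tetranucleotide GAGG named in the plasmid title. The depositor notes that it was made by Golden Gate cloning. Although the catalogue lists the vector type as mammalian expression/TALEN, the annotated features show no eukaryotic promoter, nuclease domain or polyadenylation signal, so the plasmid appears to be a cloning intermediate rather than an expression construct in its own right.

The annotated features are almost entirely backbone. These include a high-copy ColE1/pUC-type origin for propagation in E. coli and an aadA (SmR) gene conferring spectinomycin/streptomycin resistance, preceded by a class 1 integron Pc promoter fragment and a remnant of a gentamicin acetyltransferase gene. There are also rrnB T1 and T2 terminators and short leftover fragments of lacI and lacZα. The lacZα remnant probably reflects a blue/white screening cassette that was displaced when the repeats were inserted, though the record does not say so. The automated annotation did not label the TALE repeat array itself, which presumably lies in the unannotated region between the lacZα fragment and the resistance cassette.

The associated publication describes a simplified 15-RVD GoldyTALEN design. A library of ready-made four-repeat modules like this one would let users combine pre-built blocks in a later Golden Gate step into a TALEN expression backbone, shortening assembly of custom nucleases for in vivo genome engineering.
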