Addgene plasmid #48506: pFUSB4_GAGG
Depositing lab: Stephen Ekker. Depositing organization: Mayo Foundation for Medical Education and Research. Publication: High Efficiency In Vivo Genome Engineering with a Simplified 15-RVD GoldyTALEN Design. Ma AC, Lee HB, Clark KJ, Ekker SC. PLoS One. 2013 May 29;8(5):e65259. doi: 10.1371/journal.pone.0065259. Print 2013. PubMed 23734242.
Backbone
  Vector backbone: pFUS_B4
  Vector type: Mammalian Expression, TALEN
Growth in bacteria
  Bacterial resistance: Spectinomycin, 50 μg/mL
  Growth temperature: 37°C
  Growth strain: Top10
  Copy number: Unknown
Gene/Insert
  Gene/Insert name: RVD sequence: NN NI NN NN
  Species: Synthetic
  Cloning method: Unknown
  Sequencing primers: 5′ ttgatgcctggcagttccct; 3′ cgaaccgaacaggcttatgt
Terms and licenses: Academic/Nonprofit Terms; Industry Terms: Not Available to Industry
Depositor comments: Plasmid was created using Golden Gate cloning.
How to cite: pFUSB4_GAGG was a gift from Stephen Ekker (Addgene plasmid # 48506 ; http://n2t.net/addgene:48506 ; RRID:Addgene_48506)
