>Addgene plasmid #48506 | pFUSB4_GAGG | addgene partial sequence | sequence record 70891 | pCR8_F1 5'-ttgatgcctggcagttccct-3'
GTCACGACGTTGTAAAACGACGGCCAGTCTTAAGCGTCTCATGGCCTGACCCCGGACCAAGTGGTGGCTA
TCGCCAGCAACAATGGCGGCAAGCAAGCGCTCGAAACGGTGCAGCGGCTGTTGCCGGTGCTGTGCCAGGA
CCATGGCCTGACCCCGGACCAAGTGGTGGCTATCGCCAGCAACATTGGCGGCAAGCAAGCGCTCGAAACG
GTGCAGCGGCTGTTGCCGGTGCTGTGCCAGGACCATGGCCTGACCCCGGACCAAGTGGTGGCTATCGCCA
GCAACAATGGCGGCAAGCAAGCGCTCGAAACGGTGCAGCGGCTGTTGCCGGTGCTGTGCCAGGACCATGG
CCTGACCCCGGACCAAGTGGTGGCTATCGCCAGCAACAATGGCGGCAAGCAAGCGCTCGAAACGGTGCAG
CGGCTGTTGCCGGTGCTGTGCCAGGACCATGGCCTGACCCCGGACCAAGTGGTGGCTATCGAGACGTCTA
GACCAGCCAGGACAGAAATGCCTCGACTTCGCTGCTACCCAAGGTTGCCGGGTGACGCACACCGTGGAAA
CGGATGAAGGCACGAACCCAGTGGACATAAGCCTGTTCGGTTCGTAAGCTGTAATGCAAGTAGCGTATGC
GCTCACGCAACTGGTCCAGAACCTTGACCGAACGCAGCGGTGGTAACGGCGCAGTGGCGGTTTTCATGGC
TTGTTATGACTGTTTTTTTGGGGTACAGTCTATGCCTCGGGCATCCAAGCAGCAAGCGCGTTACGCCGTG
GGTCGATGTTTGATGTTATGGAGCAGCAACGATGTTACGCAGCAGGGCAGTCGCCCTAAAACAAAGTTAA
ACATTATGAGGGAAGCGGTGATCGCCGAAGTATCGACTCAACTATCAGA
